Addgene plasmid #218091: pAAV-synmiR-2-mRuby-Pro-EGFP-8×8
Purpose: Expresses EGFP in mammalian cells regulated by a synthetic microRNA-based dosage compensation circuit
Depositing lab: Michael Elowitz. Depositing organization: California Institute of Technology.
Backbone
  Vector backbone: pAAV
  Backbone size w/o insert (bp): 3043
  Total vector size (bp): 5984
  Vector type: Mammalian Expression, AAV, Synthetic Biology
Growth in bacteria
  Bacterial resistance: Ampicillin, 100 μg/mL
  Growth temperature: 37°C
  Growth strain: NEB Stable
  Copy number: High Copy
Gene/Insert
  Gene/Insert name: synPolyA-synmiR2-mRuby-EF1a-CMVe_MeP-EGFP-MRE2_8×8
  Species: H. sapiens (human)
  Cloning method: Restriction Enzyme; 5′ cloning site MluI (not destroyed); 3′ cloning site PspOMI (not destroyed)
  Sequencing primers: 5′ pBR322ori-F; 3′ SV40pA-R
Terms and licenses: Academic/Nonprofit Terms; Industry Terms: Not Available to Industry
How to cite: pAAV-synmiR-2-mRuby-Pro-EGFP-8×8 was a gift from Michael Elowitz (Addgene plasmid # 218091 ; http://n2t.net/addgene:218091 ; RRID:Addgene_218091)
