[The description below was written by a language model from this plasmid's Addgene catalogue record and pLannotate feature annotations shown in this document.]
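Description:
pAAV-synmiR-2-mRuby-Pro-EGFP-8×8 is a 5,984 bp AAV transfer plasmid for mammalian expression, built on a pAAV backbone and carrying a synthetic microRNA-based dosage compensation circuit. It is propagated in bacteria through a high-copy ColE1/pUC-type origin with ampicillin selection (AmpR under its own bla promoter). An f1 phage origin is also present. The payload lies between AAV2 inverted terminal repeats, which allow the cassette to be packaged into recombinant AAV. The annotation detects the right-hand ITR in full, but only two short fragments of the left one.

The insert consists of two divergent transcription units arranged back to back. On the reverse strand, an EF-1α core promoter drives mRuby3, followed by a synthetic microRNA (synmiR-2) that appears to sit in a miR-30a-derived scaffold, since miR-30a 3′ flanking sequence is annotated. This transcript ends in a short synthetic poly(A) signal, so red fluorescence marks the transcript that also produces the miRNA. On the forward strand, a CMV enhancer fused to a Mecp2 promoter fragment (annotated as a neuron-selective promoter) drives EGFP, which terminates at an SV40 poly(A) signal. Between the EGFP coding sequence and this signal is an unannotated stretch that, going by the insert name, holds the matching miRNA response elements (MRE2, "8×8"). The record does not spell out what the 8×8 notation means.

Because the miRNA and its EGFP target are encoded on the same DNA, both rise with gene copy number. The resulting repression is intended to buffer EGFP output against variation in delivered dose. The construct serves as a fluorescent test case for this kind of dosage-compensated expression.
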