Features (pLannotate 1.2.2; 18 found; start..end, strand, type, name):
    775..1363    +  rep_origin     ori: high-copy-number ColE1/pMB1/pBR322/pUC origin of replication
   1436..1463    +  repeat_region  AAV2 ITR (fragment): inverted terminal repeat of adeno-associated virus serotype 2 inverted
   1492..1519    +  repeat_region  AAV2 ITR (fragment): inverted terminal repeat of adeno-associated virus serotype 2 inverted
   1569..1617    -  polyA_signal   poly(A) signal: synthetic polyadenylation signal
   1667..1793    -  ncRNA          3' miR-30a: sequence downstream of the 71-nt precursor of the human miR-30a microRNA (Zeng et al., 2002) miRNA
   1997..2707    -  CDS            mRuby3: mRuby3 is a basic (constitutively fluorescent) red fluorescent protein published in 2016, derived from Entacmaea quadricolor. It has low acid sensitivity.
   2729..2940    -  promoter       EF-1α core promoter: core promoter for human elongation factor EF-1α
   2985..3288    +  enhancer       CMV enhancer: human cytomegalovirus immediate early enhancer
   3289..3464    +  promoter       Mecp2 promoter (fragment): promoter for selective expression in neurons (Adachi et al., 2005; Gray et al., 2011)
   3532..4248    +  CDS            EGFP: EGFP is a basic (constitutively fluorescent) green fluorescent protein published in 1996, derived from Aequorea victoria. It is reported to be a rapidly-maturing weak dimer with moderate acid sensitivity.
   4524..4645    +  polyA_signal   SV40 poly(A) signal: SV40 polyadenylation signal
   4671..4811    +  repeat_region  AAV2 ITR: inverted terminal repeat of adeno-associated virus serotype 2 inverted
   4816..4867    -  misc_feature   bom (fragment): basis of mobility region from pBR322
   4886..5341    +  rep_origin     f1 ori (sequence partly withheld): f1 bacteriophage origin of replication; arrow indicates direction of (+) strand synthesis
   5342..5391    -  misc_feature   bom (fragment): basis of mobility region from pBR322
   5493..5528    -  CDS            rop (fragment): Rop protein, which maintains plasmids at low copy number; rop
   5623..5727    +  promoter       AmpR promoter: bla
   5728..604     +  CDS            AmpR (across the origin): β-lactamase; bla; confers resistance to ampicillin, carbenicillin, and related antibiotics
>Addgene plasmid #218091 | pAAV-synmiR-2-mRuby-Pro-EGFP-8×8 | addgene full sequence | sequence record 494520 | Addgene NGS Result
AGAGCAACTCGGTCGCCGCATACACTATTCTCAGAATGACTTGGTTGAGTACTCACCAGTCACAGAAAAG
CATCTTACGGATGGCATGACAGTAAGAGAATTATGCAGTGCTGCCATAACCATGAGTGATAACACTGCGG
CCAACTTACTTCTGACAACGATCGGAGGACCGAAGGAGCTAACCGCTTTTTTGCACAACATGGGGGATCA
TGTAACTCGCCTTGATCGTTGGGAACCGGAGCTGAATGAAGCCATACCAAACGACGAGCGTGACACCACG
ATGCCTGTAGCAATGGCAACAACGTTGCGCAAACTATTAACTGGCGAACTACTTACTCTAGCTTCCCGGC
AACAATTAATAGACTGGATGGAGGCGGATAAAGTTGCAGGACCACTTCTGCGCTCGGCCCTTCCGGCTGG
CTGGTTTATTGCTGATAAATCTGGAGCCGGTGAGCGTGGGTCTCGCGGTATCATTGCAGCACTGGGGCCA
GATGGTAAGCCCTCCCGTATCGTAGTTATCTACACGACGGGGAGTCAGGCAACTATGGATGAACGAAATA
GACAGATCGCTGAGATAGGTGCCTCACTGATTAAGCATTGGTAACTGTCAGACCAAGTTTACTCATATAT
ACTTTAGATTGATTTAAAACTTCATTTTTAATTTAAAAGGATCTAGGTGAAGATCCTTTTTGATAATCTC
ATGACCAAAATCCCTTAACGTGAGTTTTCGTTCCACTGAGCGTCAGACCCCGTAGAAAAGATCAAAGGAT
CTTCTTGAGATCCTTTTTTTCTGCGCGTAATCTGCTGCTTGCAAACAAAAAAACCACCGCTACCAGCGGT
GGTTTGTTTGCCGGATCAAGAGCTACCAACTCTTTTTCCGAAGGTAACTGGCTTCAGCAGAGCGCAGATA
CCAAATACTGTTCTTCTAGTGTAGCCGTAGTTAGGCCACCACTTCAAGAACTCTGTAGCACCGCCTACAT
ACCTCGCTCTGCTAATCCTGTTACCAGTGGCTGCTGCCAGTGGCGATAAGTCGTGTCTTACCGGGTTGGA
CTCAAGACGATAGTTACCGGATAAGGCGCAGCGGTCGGGCTGAACGGGGGGTTCGTGCACACAGCCCAGC
TTGGAGCGAACGACCTACACCGAACTGAGATACCTACAGCGTGAGCTATGAGAAAGCGCCACGCTTCCCG
AAGGGAGAAAGGCGGACAGGTATCCGGTAAGCGGCAGGGTCGGAACAGGAGAGCGCACGAGGGAGCTTCC
AGGGGGAAACGCCTGGTATCTTTATAGTCCTGTCGGGTTTCGCCACCTCTGACTTGAGCGTCGATTTTTG
TGATGCTCGTCAGGGGGGCGGAGCCTATGGAAAAACGCCAGCAACGCGGCCTTTTTACGGTTCCTGGCCT
TTTGCTGGCCTTTTGCTCACATGTCCTGCAGGCAGCTGCGCGCTCGCTCGCTCACTGAGGCCGCCCGGGC
GTCGGGCGACCTTTGGTCGCCCGGCCTCAGTGAGCGAGCGAGCGCGCAGAGAGGGAGTGGCCAACTCCAT
CACTAGGGGTTCCTGCGGCCGCACGCGTCACACAAAAAACCAACACACAGATCTAATGAAAATAAAGATC
TTTTATTATTTCTTCCACAAGCCTGCAGGAAAAAGAAAGAGGATGAATGGTCAGGAAAAGTGATTTAATT
TATACCATTTTAATTCAGCTTTGTAAAAATGTATCAAAGAGATAGCAAGGTATTCAGTTTTAGTAAACAA
GATAATTGCTCGAATTCTAGCCCCTTGAAGTCCGAGGCAGTAGGCATTGATCTACAAAGTGACATAAATA
CATCTGTGGCTTCACTATTTATGTCACTTTGTAGATCAGCGCTCACTGTCAACAGCAATATACCTTCTCG
AGCCTTCTGTTGGGTTAAGAAGTCGAAGTAATCCCAGCAAGTGTTTCCAAGATGTGCAGGCAACGATTCT
GTAAAGTACTGAAGCCTCATTCAAACTTACCTGCTACTTATATAGCTCGTCCATGCCACCACCAAGGTTG
CTGTATTTGGCAACTGCCACTTCTCTTTGCACTACGTAGGTTTCATTGTCACTCTCCTCGATCCTTTCCA
GGCGGTGATCAACGGCATGGACACCGGGCATCTTGATGTTCCCGACGGTCTTTTTTGACCTGTAAGTTGT
CACGAAGTTGCAGTGCAGATGGCCACCACCATCAACTTTCAGTGCGATGTCAGTGTATCCTCTCAGACCA
CCATCTGCTGGATACATCATCTCTGTATTAGGCTCCCAACCCTTGGTCTTCTTCTGCATCACGGGACCAT
TGGAGGGAAAGTTTACCCCTCTGACCTTGACGTTGTAGACGAGCTCGCCATCCTCAAGGCTGGTGTCCTG
CGTGACGGTGACGACTCCACCATCTTCGTATCTCGTAACTCTTTCCCAAGTAAAACCCTCAGGAAAGGAC
TGTTTAAAGAAATCAGGGATGTCGGCCGGGTACTTGATAAAGGTACGGCTGCCATACATGAACGACGTGG
CAAGAATGTCAAAGGCAAATGGCAGGGGTCCTCCCTCGATGACTTTGATCCTCATGGTTTGCACTCCCTC
GTACGGTCTGCCTTCTCCTTCACCTGTGCATTTGAATTGGTGGCCGTTGACCGAACCTTCCATGACCACC
TTCATACGCATATTTTCCTTGATCAGCTCTTCGCCCTTAGACACCATGGTGGCGTCGACTCACGACACCT
GTGTTCTGGCGGCAAACCCGTTGCGAAAAAGAACGTTCACGGCGACTACTGCACTTATATACGGTTCTCC
CCCACCCTCGGGAAAAAGGCGGAGCCAGTACACGACATCACTTTCCCAGTTTACCCCGCGCCACCTTCTC
TAGGCACCGGTTCAATTGCCGACCCCTCCCCCCAACTTCTCGGGGACTGTGGGCGATGTGCGCTCTGCCC
ACTGACGGGCACCGGAGCCCTATGACTTGCATAGCTGCGTATGGCGTTACATAACTTACGGTAAATGGCC
CGCCTGGCTGACCGCCCAACGACCCCCGCCCATTGACGTCAATAATGACGTATGTTCCCATAGTAACGCC
AATAGGGACTTTCCATTGACGTCAATGGGTGGAGTATTTACGGTAAACTGCCCACTTGGCAGTACATCAA
GTGTATCATATGCCAAGTACGCCCCCTATTGACGTCAATGACGGTAAATGGCCCGCCTGGCATTATGCCC
AGTACATGACCTTATGGGACTTTCCTACTTGGCAGTACATCTACGTATTAGTCATCGCTATTACCATGAA
TTGAGGGCGTCACCGCTAAGGCTCCGCCCCAGCCTGGGCTCCACAACCAATGAAGGGTAATCTCGACAAA
GAGCAAGGGGTGGGGCGCGGGCGCGCAGGTGCAGCAGCACACAGGCTGGTCGGGAGGGCGGGGCGCGACG
TCTGCCGTGCGGGGTCCCGGCATCGGTTGCGCGCGCGCTCCCTCCTCTCGGAGAGAGGGCTGTGGTAAAA
CCCGTCCGGAAACCACTTAAGCTTCGCCACCATGGTGAGCAAGGGCGAGGAGCTGTTCACCGGGGTGGTG
CCCATCCTGGTCGAGCTGGACGGCGACGTAAACGGCCACAAGTTCAGCGTGTCCGGCGAGGGCGAGGGCG
ATGCCACCTACGGCAAGCTGACCCTGAAGTTCATCTGCACCACCGGCAAGCTGCCCGTGCCCTGGCCCAC
CCTCGTGACCACCCTGACCTACGGCGTGCAGTGCTTCAGCCGCTACCCCGACCACATGAAGCAGCACGAC
TTCTTCAAGTCCGCCATGCCCGAAGGCTACGTCCAGGAGCGCACCATCTTCTTCAAGGACGACGGCAACT
ACAAGACCCGCGCCGAGGTGAAGTTCGAGGGCGACACCCTGGTGAACCGCATCGAGCTGAAGGGCATCGA
CTTCAAGGAGGACGGCAACATCCTGGGGCACAAGCTGGAGTACAACTACAACAGCCACAACGTCTATATC
ATGGCCGACAAGCAGAAGAACGGCATCAAGGTGAACTTCAAGATCCGCCACAACATCGAGGACGGCAGCG
TGCAGCTCGCCGACCACTACCAGCAGAACACCCCCATCGGCGACGGCCCCGTGCTGCTGCCCGACAACCA
CTACCTGAGCACCCAGTCCGCCCTGAGCAAAGACCCCAACGAGAAGCGCGATCACATGGTCCTGCTGGAG
TTCGTGACCGCCGCCGGGATCACTCTCGGCATGGACGAGCTGTACAAGTAGTTCTTTGACATGAAGTTTT
CAGACATAAATACAACAATTCATGAAGTTTTCAGACATAAATAATCACTTGCATGAAGTTTTCAGACATA
AATACAACTGGACATGAAGTTTTCAGACATAAATAACTAGTTCTTTGACATGAAGTTTTCAGACATAAAT
ACAACAATTCATGAAGTTTTCAGACATAAATAATCACTTGCATGAAGTTTTCAGACATAAATACAACTGG
ACATGAAGTTTTCAGACATAAATAAGGGCCCATCGATGCTAGCAACTTGTTTATTGCAGCTTATAATGGT
TACAAATAAAGCAATAGCATCACAAATTTCACAAATAAAGCATTTTTTTCACTGCATTCTAGTTGTGGTT
TGTCCAAACTCATCAATGTATCTTATCATGTCTGCGGACCGAGCGGCCGCAGGAACCCCTAGTGATGGAG
TTGGCCACTCCCTCTCTGCGCGCTCGCTCGCTCACTGAGGCCGGGCGACCAAAGGTCGCCCGACGCCCGG
GCTTTGCCCGGGCGGCCTCAGTGAGCGAGCGAGCGCGCAGCTGCCTGCAGGGGCGCCTGATGCGGTATTT
TCTCCTTACGCATCTGTGCGGTATTTCACACCGCATA
[95 nt withheld, positions 4868-4962]
T
[46 nt withheld, positions 4964-5009]
C
[141 nt withheld, positions 5011-5151]
CCTTTGACGTTGGAGTCCACGTTCTTT
[37 nt withheld, positions 5179-5215]
ACTCTATCTCGGGCTATTCTTTTGATTTATAAGGGATTTTGCCGATTTCGGTCTATTGGTTAAAAAATGA
GCTGATTTAACAAAAATTTAACGCGAATTTTAACAAAATATTAACGTTTACAATTTTATGGTGCACTCTC
AGTACAATCTGCTCTGATGCCGCATAGTTAAGCCAGCCCCGACACCCGCCAACACCCGCTGACGCGCCCT
GACGGGCTTGTCTGCTCCCGGCATCCGCTTACAGACAAGCTGTGACCGTCTCCGGGAGCTGCATGTGTCA
GAGGTTTTCACCGTCATCACCGAAACGCGCGAGACGAAAGGGCCTCGTGATACGCCTATTTTTATAGGTT
AATGTCATGATAATAATGGTTTCTTAGACGTCAGGTGGCACTTTTCGGGGAAATGTGCGCGGAACCCCTA
TTTGTTTATTTTTCTAAATACATTCAAATATGTATCCGCTCATGAGACAATAACCCTGATAAATGCTTCA
ATAATATTGAAAAAGGAAGAGTATGAGTATTCAACATTTCCGTGTCGCCCTTATTCCCTTTTTTGCGGCA
TTTTGCCTTCCTGTTTTTGCTCACCCAGAAACGCTGGTGAAAGTAAAAGATGCTGAAGATCAGTTGGGTG
CACGAGTGGGTTACATCGAACTGGATCTCAACAGCGGTAAGATCCTTGAGAGTTTTCGCCCCGAAGAACG
TTTTCCAATGATGAGCACTTTTAAAGTTCTGCTATGTGGCGCGGTATTATCCCTTATTGACGCCGGGCA
